>Addgene plasmid #203841 | pAAV-hSyn-Kir2.1Mut-2A-mScarlet-KASH | addgene full sequence | sequence record 403390 | Addgene NGS Result
CATGTCCTGCAGGCAGCTGCGCGCTCGCTCGCTCACTGAGGCCGCCCGGGCGTCGGGCGACCTTTGGTCG
CCCGGCCTCAGTGAGCGAGCGAGCGCGCAGAGAGGGAGTGGCCAACTCCATCACTAGGGGTTCCTGCGGC
CGCAGATGCTGCATGCGTATGAGTGCAAGTGGGTTTTAGGACCAGGATGAGGCGGGGTGGGGGTGCCTAC
CTGACGACCGACCCCGACCCACTGGACAAGCACCCAACCCCCATTCCCCAAATTGCGCATCCCCTATCAG
AGAGGGGGAGGGGAAACAGGATGCGGCGAGGCGCGTGCGCACTGCCAGCTTCAGCACCGCGGACAGTGCC
TTCGCCCCCGCCTGGCGGCGCGCGCCACCGCCGCCTCAGCACTGAAGGCGCGCTGACGTCACTCGCCGGT
CCCCCGCAAACTCCCCTTCCCGGCCACCTTGGTCGCGTCCGCGCCGCCGCCGGCCCAGCCGGACCGCACC
ACGCGAGGCGCGAGATAGGGGGGCACGGGCGCGACCATCTGCGCTGCGGCGCCGGCGACTCAGCGCTGCC
TCAGTCTGCGGTGGGCAGCGGAGGAGTCGTGTCGTGCCTGAGAGCGCAGGGTACCGGATCCTCTAGAGTC
GACTGCCACCATGGGCAGTGTGAGAACCAACCGGTACAGCATTGTCTCTTCGGAGGAAGATGGCATGAAG
CTGGCCACTATGGCAGTTGCCAATGGCTTTGGGAATGGCAAGAGTAAAGTCCATACCCGACAACAGTGCA
GGAGCCGCTTTGTGAAGAAAGATGGTCATTGCAATGTTCAGTTTATCAACGTGGGTGAGAAGGGACAGAG
GTACCTGGCAGACATCTTTACTACCTGTGTCGACATCCGCTGGAGGTGGATGCTGGTTATCTTCTGTCTT
GCCTTCGTGCTCTCCTGGCTGTTCTTTGGCTGTGTGTTTTGGTTGATAGCCCTGCTCCATGGGGATCTAG
ATACTTCTAAAGTGAGCAAAGCATGCGTGTCGGAGGTTAACAGCTTCACGGCTGCCTTCCTCTTCTCCAT
CGAGACCCAGACAACCATTGCCGCTGCTTTCAGGTGTGTGACAGACGAATGCCCAATTGCTGTCTTCATG
GTGGTATTCCAGTCAATTGTAGGCTGCATCATTGACGCCTTCATCATTGGTGCAGTCATGGCGAAGATGG
CAAAGCCAAAGAAGAGAAATGAGACTCTTGTCTTCAGTCACAATGCTGTGATTGCCATGAGGGATGGCAA
ACTCTGCTTGATGTGGAGAGTGGGTAACCTTCGAAAGAGCCACCTTGTGGGAGCTCATGTCCGGGCACAG
CTTCTCAAATCTAGGATCACTTCAGAAGGGGAGTTTATCCCTTTGGACCAGATAGACATCAATGTTGGTT
TTGATAGTGGAATTGACCGCATATTTCTAGTGTCCCCCATCACTATCGTTCACGAAATAGATGAAGACAG
CCCTTTATATGACTTGAGTAAGCAGGACATTGACAATGCAGACTTTGAAATTGTTGTCATACTGGAAGGC
ATGGTGGAGGCGACTGCCATGACAACTCAATGCCGGAGTTCGTATCTGGCCAATGAAATTCTCTGGGGTC
ACCGCTATGAGCCAGTGCTCTTTGAAGAGAAACACTACTATAAAGTAGACTATTCAAGATTCCATAAGAC
TTATGAAGTACCTAACACCCCCCTTTGTAGTGCCAGAGACTTAGCAGAGAAGAAATACATCCTTTCAAAT
GCAAATTCATTTTGCTATGAAAATGAAGTTGCCCTAACAAGCAAAGAGGAAGAGGAGGATAGTGAGAACG
GAGTCCCAGAGAGCACAAGCACAGACTCACCTCCTGGCATAGATCTCCACAACCAGGCAAGCGTACCTCT
AGAGCCCAGGCCCTTAAGGCGAGAATCGGAGATAGGCAGTGGAGAGGGCAGAGGAAGTCTGCTAACATGC
GGTGACGTCGAGGAGAATCCTGGCCCAGCGGATCCCGCCACCATGGTGAGCAAGGGCGAGGCAGTGATCA
AGGAGTTCATGCGGTTCAAGGTGCACATGGAGGGCTCCATGAACGGCCACGAGTTCGAGATCGAGGGCGA
GGGCGAGGGCCGCCCCTACGAGGGCACCCAGACCGCCAAGCTGAAGGTGACCAAGGGTGGCCCCCTGCCC
TTCTCCTGGGACATCCTGTCCCCTCAGTTCATGTACGGCTCCAGGGCCTTCACCAAGCACCCCGCCGACA
TCCCCGACTACTATAAGCAGTCCTTCCCCGAGGGCTTCAAGTGGGAGCGCGTGATGAACTTCGAGGACGG
CGGCGCCGTGACCGTGACCCAGGACACCTCCCTGGAGGACGGCACCCTGATCTACAAGGTGAAGCTCCGC
GGCACCAACTTCCCTCCTGACGGCCCCGTAATGCAGAAGAAGACAATGGGCTGGGAAGCGTCCACCGAGC
GGTTGTACCCCGAGGACGGCGTGCTGAAGGGCGACATTAAGATGGCCCTGCGCCTGAAGGACGGCGGACG
CTACCTGGCGGACTTCAAGACCACCTACAAGGCCAAGAAGCCCGTGCAGATGCCCGGCGCCTACAACGTC
GACCGCAAGTTGGACATCACCTCCCACAACGAGGACTACACCGTGGTGGAACAGTACGAACGCTCCGAGG
GCCGCCACTCCACCGGCGGCATGGACGAGCTGTACAAGTCCGGACTCAGATCTCGAGAGGAGGAGGAGGA
GACAGACAGCAGGATGCCCCACCTCGACAGCCCCGGCAGCTCCCAGCCGAGACGCTCCTTCCTCTCAAGG
GTGATCAGGGCAGCGCTACCGTTGCAGCTGCTTCTGCTGCTGCTGCTGCTCCTGGCCTGCCTGCTACCTG
CCTCTGAAGATGACTACAGCTGCACCCAGGCCAACAACTTTGCCCGATCCTTCTACCCCATGCTGCGGTA
CACCAACGGGCCACCTCCCACCTAAGAATTCGATATCAAGCGATAATCAACCTCTGGATTACAAAATTTG
TGAAAGATTGACTGGTATTCTTAACTATGTTGCTCCTTTTACGCTATGTGGATACGCTGCTTTAATGCCT
TTGTATCATGCTATTGCTTCCCGTATGGCTTTCATTTTCTCCTCCTTGTATAAATCCTGGTTAGTTCTTG
CCACGGCGGAACTCATCGCCGCCTGCCTTGCCCGCTGCTGGACAGGGGCTCGGCTGTTGGGCACTGACAA
TTCCGTGGTGTTTATTTGTGAAATTTGTGATGCTATTGCTTTATTTGTAACCATCTAGCTTTATTTGTGA
AATTTGTGATGCTATTGCTTTATTTGTAACCATTATAAGCTGCAATAAACAAGTTAACAACAACAATTGC
ATTCATTTTATGTTTCAGGTTCAGGGGGAGATGTGGGAGGTTTTTTAAAGCGGCCGCAGGAACCCCTAGT
GATGGAGTTGGCCACTCCCTCTCTGCGCGCTCGCTCGCTCACTGAGGCCGGGCGACCAAAGGTCGCCCGA
CGCCCGGGCTTTGCCCGGGCGGCCTCAGTGAGCGAGCGAGCGCGCAGCTGCCTGCAGGGGCGCCTGATGC
GGTATTTTCTCCTTACGCATCTGTGCGGTATTTCACACCGCATA
[95 nt withheld, positions 3615-3709]
T
[46 nt withheld, positions 3711-3756]
C
[141 nt withheld, positions 3758-3898]
CCTTTGACGTTGGAGTCCACGTTCTTT
[37 nt withheld, positions 3926-3962]
ACTCTATCTCGGGCTATTCTTTTGATTTATAAGGGATTTTGCCGATTTCGGTCTATTGGTTAAAAAATGA
GCTGATTTAACAAAAATTTAACGCGAATTTTAACAAAATATTAACGTTTACAATTTTATGGTGCACTCTC
AGTACAATCTGCTCTGATGCCGCATAGTTAAGCCAGCCCCGACACCCGCCAACACCCGCTGACGCGCCCT
GACGGGCTTGTCTGCTCCCGGCATCCGCTTACAGACAAGCTGTGACCGTCTCCGGGAGCTGCATGTGTCA
GAGGTTTTCACCGTCATCACCGAAACGCGCGAGACGAAAGGGCCTCGTGATACGCCTATTTTTATAGGTT
AATGTCATGATAATAATGGTTTCTTAGACGTCAGGTGGCACTTTTCGGGGAAATGTGCGCGGAACCCCTA
TTTGTTTATTTTTCTAAATACATTCAAATATGTATCCGCTCATGAGACAATAACCCTGATAAATGCTTCA
ATAATATTGAAAAAGGAAGAGTATGAGTATTCAACATTTCCGTGTCGCCCTTATTCCCTTTTTTGCGGCA
TTTTGCCTTCCTGTTTTTGCTCACCCAGAAACGCTGGTGAAAGTAAAAGATGCTGAAGATCAGTTGGGTG
CACGAGTGGGTTACATCGAACTGGATCTCAACAGCGGTAAGATCCTTGAGAGTTTTCGCCCCGAAGAACG
TTTTCCAATGATGAGCACTTTTAAAGTTCTGCTATGTGGCGCGGTATTATCCCGTATTGACGCCGGGCAA
GAGCAACTCGGTCGCCGCATACACTATTCTCAGAATGACTTGGTTGAGTACTCACCAGTCACAGAAAAGC
ATCTTACGGATGGCATGACAGTAAGAGAATTATGCAGTGCTGCCATAACCATGAGTGATAACACTGCGGC
CAACTTACTTCTGACAACGATCGGAGGACCGAAGGAGCTAACCGCTTTTTTGCACAACATGGGGGATCAT
GTAACTCGCCTTGATCGTTGGGAACCGGAGCTGAATGAAGCCATACCAAACGACGAGCGTGACACCACGA
TGCCTGTAGCAATGGCAACAACGTTGCGCAAACTATTAACTGGCGAACTACTTACTCTAGCTTCCCGGCA
ACAATTAATAGACTGGATGGAGGCGGATAAAGTTGCAGGACCACTTCTGCGCTCGGCCCTTCCGGCTGGC
TGGTTTATTGCTGATAAATCTGGAGCCGGTGAGCGTGGGTCTCGCGGTATCATTGCAGCACTGGGGCCAG
ATGGTAAGCCCTCCCGTATCGTAGTTATCTACACGACGGGGAGTCAGGCAACTATGGATGAACGAAATAG
ACAGATCGCTGAGATAGGTGCCTCACTGATTAAGCATTGGTAACTGTCAGACCAAGTTTACTCATATATA
CTTTAGATTGATTTAAAACTTCATTTTTAATTTAAAAGGATCTAGGTGAAGATCCTTTTTGATAATCTCA
TGACCAAAATCCCTTAACGTGAGTTTTCGTTCCACTGAGCGTCAGACCCCGTAGAAAAGATCAAAGGATC
TTCTTGAGATCCTTTTTTTCTGCGCGTAATCTGCTGCTTGCAAACAAAAAAACCACCGCTACCAGCGGTG
GTTTGTTTGCCGGATCAAGAGCTACCAACTCTTTTTCCGAAGGTAACTGGCTTCAGCAGAGCGCAGATAC
CAAATACTGTTCTTCTAGTGTAGCCGTAGTTAGGCCACCACTTCAAGAACTCTGTAGCACCGCCTACATA
CCTCGCTCTGCTAATCCTGTTACCAGTGGCTGCTGCCAGTGGCGATAAGTCGTGTCTTACCGGGTTGGAC
TCAAGACGATAGTTACCGGATAAGGCGCAGCGGTCGGGCTGAACGGGGGGTTCGTGCACACAGCCCAGCT
TGGAGCGAACGACCTACACCGAACTGAGATACCTACAGCGTGAGCTATGAGAAAGCGCCACGCTTCCCGA
AGGGAGAAAGGCGGACAGGTATCCGGTAAGCGGCAGGGTCGGAACAGGAGAGCGCACGAGGGAGCTTCCA
GGGGGAAACGCCTGGTATCTTTATAGTCCTGTCGGGTTTCGCCACCTCTGACTTGAGCGTCGATTTTTGT
GATGCTCGTCAGGGGGGCGGAGCCTATGGAAAAACGCCAGCAACGCGGCCTTTTTACGGTTCCTGGCCTT
TTGCTGGCCTTTTGCTCA
Features (pLannotate 1.2.2; 19 found; start..end, strand, type, name):
     17..44      +  repeat_region  AAV2 ITR (fragment): inverted terminal repeat of adeno-associated virus serotype 2 inverted
     73..100     +  repeat_region  AAV2 ITR (fragment): inverted terminal repeat of adeno-associated virus serotype 2 inverted
    162..609     +  promoter       hSyn promoter: human synapsin I promoter; confers neuron-specific expression (Kügler et al., 2003)
    616..633     +  misc_feature   MCS (fragment): pUC18/19 multiple cloning site
    641..1924    +  CDS            Kcnj2: KCNJ2_MOUSE - Also known as Irk1. Experimental evidence at protein level: Swiss-Prot protein existence level 1. Probably participates in establishing action potential waveform and excitability of neuronal and muscle tissues. Inward rectifier potassium channels are characterized by a greater tendency to allow potassium to flow into the cell rather than out of it. Their voltage dependence is regulated by the concentration of extracellular potassium; as external potassium is raised, the voltage range of the channel opening shifts to more positive voltages. The inward rectification is mainly due t
   2003..2698    +  CDS            mScarlet: mScarlet is a basic (constitutively fluorescent) red fluorescent protein published in 2016, derived from synthetic construct. It has moderate acid sensitivity.
   2690..2962    +  CDS            SYNE3 (fragment): SYNE3_HUMAN - Also known as C14orf139 From Homo sapiens (Human).
   2985..3142    +  misc_feature   WPRE (fragment): woodchuck hepatitis virus posttranscriptional regulatory element
   3148..3232    +  misc_feature   WPRE (fragment): woodchuck hepatitis virus posttranscriptional regulatory element
   3231..3274    -  polyA_signal   SV40 poly(A) signal (fragment): SV40 polyadenylation signal
   3278..3345    -  polyA_signal   SV40 poly(A) signal (fragment): SV40 polyadenylation signal
   3418..3558    +  repeat_region  AAV2 ITR: inverted terminal repeat of adeno-associated virus serotype 2 inverted
   3563..3614    -  misc_feature   bom (fragment): basis of mobility region from pBR322
   3633..4088    +  rep_origin     f1 ori (sequence partly withheld): f1 bacteriophage origin of replication; arrow indicates direction of (+) strand synthesis
   4089..4138    -  misc_feature   bom (fragment): basis of mobility region from pBR322
   4240..4275    -  CDS            rop (fragment): Rop protein, which maintains plasmids at low copy number; rop
   4370..4474    +  promoter       AmpR promoter: bla
   4475..5335    +  CDS            AmpR: β-lactamase; bla; confers resistance to ampicillin, carbenicillin, and related antibiotics
   5506..6094    +  rep_origin     ori: high-copy-number ColE1/pMB1/pBR322/pUC origin of replication
