[The description below was written by a language model from this plasmid's Addgene catalogue record and pLannotate feature annotations shown in this document.]
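Description:
pAAV-hSyn-Kir2.1Mut-2A-mScarlet-KASH is an adeno-associated virus transfer plasmid of about 6.2 kb, designed for packaging into recombinant AAV and delivery to neurons. It is propagated in bacteria through a high-copy ColE1/pUC-type origin and selected with ampicillin via the β-lactamase gene. An f1 phage origin and short remnants of pBR322 bom and rop sequences are also present in the backbone. The expression cassette is flanked by AAV2 inverted terminal repeats, which provide the signals for genome replication and encapsidation. The right-hand ITR is annotated in full, while the left one is detected only as short fragments in the sequencing result. The recorded use of a recombination-deficient host strain fits the known instability of ITRs.

Between the ITRs, the human synapsin I promoter drives neuron-specific transcription of mouse Kcnj2, which encodes the inward rectifier potassium channel Kir2.1. The channel carries the substitutions G144A, Y145A and G146A, which replace the GYG motif of the pore selectivity filter and make the channel non-conducting. The channel is followed by a 2A self-cleaving peptide (named in the record but not separately annotated) and by mScarlet fused to a KASH domain, annotated as a fragment of human SYNE3. The KASH domain anchors the red fluorescent protein to the nuclear envelope, so transduced cells can be recognised by their labelled nuclei. Partial WPRE sequence and SV40 polyadenylation signal fragments lie downstream of the coding region and support transcript stability and 3′ end processing.

The construct serves as a negative control for experiments in which wild-type Kir2.1 overexpression is used to silence neurons. It provides matched expression and labelling without dampening excitability.
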