Addgene plasmid #203841: pAAV-hSyn-Kir2.1Mut-2A-mScarlet-KASH
Purpose: non-functional Kir2.1(mutant) expression as a control for the silencing of neurons with Kir2.1 and mScarlet-KASH expression
Depositing lab: Ivo Spiegel. Publication: Single genomic enhancers drive experience-dependent GABAergic plasticity to maintain sensory processing in the adult cortex. Roethler O, Zohar E, Cohen-Kashi Malina K, Bitan L, Gabel HW, Spiegel I. Neuron. 2023 Jun 20:S0896-6273(23)00399-9. doi: 10.1016/j.neuron.2023.05.026. PubMed 37354902.
Backbone
  Vector backbone: AAV
  Vector type: AAV
Growth in bacteria
  Bacterial resistance: Ampicillin, 100 μg/mL
  Growth temperature: 30°C
  Growth strain: NEB Stable
  Copy number: High Copy
Gene/Insert
  Gene/Insert name: Kir2.1
  Species: M. musculus (mouse)
  Mutation: G144A, Y145A, G146A
  Entrez Gene: Kcnj2 (a.k.a. IRK1, Kcnf1, Kir2.1)
  Tag / fusion protein: 2A-mScarlet-KASH (C terminal on insert)
  Cloning method: Gibson Cloning
Terms and licenses: Academic/Nonprofit Terms; Industry Terms: Not Available to Industry
How to cite: pAAV-hSyn-Kir2.1Mut-2A-mScarlet-KASH was a gift from Ivo Spiegel (Addgene plasmid # 203841 ; http://n2t.net/addgene:203841 ; RRID:Addgene_203841)
